>Addgene plasmid #85110 | pF709-pET28a-Hs-FL-ETFbeta-NHis wt | addgene full sequence | sequence record 169441 | Addgene NGS Result
TAATACGACTCACTATAGGGGAATTGTGAGCGGATAACAATTCCCCTCTAGAAATAATTTTGTTTAACTT
TAAGAAGGAGATATACCATGGGCAGCAGCCATCATCATCATCATCACAGCAGCGGCCTGGTGCCGCGCGG
CAGCCATATGGCGGAGCTGCGCGTGCTCGTAGCTGTCAAGAGGGTCATCGACTACGCCGTGAAGATCCGA
GTGAAGCCTGACAGGACCGGTGTGGTCACGGATGGTGTGAAGCACTCCATGAACCCCTTCTGTGAGATCG
CGGTGGAGGAGGCTGTGCGGCTCAAGGAGAAGAAGCTGGTGAAGGAGGTCATCGCCGTCAGCTGTGGGCC
TGCACAGTGCCAGGAGACGATTCGTACCGCCCTGGCCATGGGTGCAGACCGAGGTATCCACGTGGAGGTG
CCCCCAGCAGAAGCAGAACGCTTGGGTCCCCTGCAGGTGGCTCGGGTCCTGGCCAAGCTGGCAGAGAAGG
AGAAGGTGGACCTGGTGCTGCTGGGCAAACAGGCCATCGATGATGACTGTAACCAGACAGGGCAGATGAC
AGCTGGATTTCTTGACTGGCCACAGGGCACATTCGCCTCCCAGGTGACGCTGGAGGGGGACAAGTTGAAA
GTGGAGCGGGAGATCGATGGGGGCCTGGAGACCCTGCGCCTGAAGCTGCCAGCTGTGGTGACAGCTGACC
TGAGGCTCAACGAGCCCCGCTACGCCACGCTGCCCAACATCATGAAAGCCAAGAAGAAGAAGATCGAGGT
GATCAAGCCTGGGGACCTGGGTGTGGACCTGACCTCCAAGCTCTCTGTGATCAGTGTGGAGGACCCGCCC
CAGCGCACGGCCGGCGTCAAGGTGGAGACCACTGAGGACCTGGTGGCCAAGCTGAAGGAGATTGGGCGGA
TTTGAAGCTTGCGGCCGCACTCGAGCACCACCACCACCACCACTGAGATCCGGCTGCTAACAAAGCCCGA
AAGGAAGCTGAGTTGGCTGCTGCCACCGCTGAGCAATAACTAGCATAACCCCTTGGGGCCTCTAAACGGG
TCTTGAGGGGTTTTTTGCTGAAAGGAGGAACTATATCCGGATTGGCGAATGGG
[124 nt withheld, positions 1104-1227]
C
[91 nt withheld, positions 1229-1319]
A
[49 nt withheld, positions 1321-1369]
CCTTTGACGTTGGAGTCCACGTTCTTT
[37 nt withheld, positions 1397-1433]
ACCCTATCTCGGTCTATTCTTTTGATTTATAAGGGATTTTGCCGATTTCGGCCTATTGGTTAAAAAATGA
GCTGATTTAACAAAAATTTAACGCGAATTTTAACAAAATATTAACGCTTACAATTTAGGTGGCACTTTTC
GGGGAAATGTGCGCGGAACCCCTATTTGTTTATTTTTCTAAATACATTCAAATATGTATCCGCTCATGAA
TTAATTCTTAGAAAAACTCATCGAGCATCAAATGAAACTGCAATTTATTCATATCAGGATTATCAATACC
ATATTTTTGAAAAAGCCGTTTCTGTAATGAAGGAGAAAACTCACCGAGGCAGTTCCATAGGATGGCAAGA
TCCTGGTATCGGTCTGCGATTCCGACTCGTCCAACATCAATACAACCTATTAATTTCCCCTCGTCAAAAA
TAAGGTTATCAAGTGAGAAATCACCATGAGTGACGACTGAATCCGGTGAGAATGGCAAAAGTTTATGCAT
TTCTTTCCAGACTTGTTCAACAGGCCAGCCATTACGCTCGTCATCAAAATCACTCGCATCAACCAAACCG
TTATTCATTCGTGATTGCGCCTGAGCGAGACGAAATACGCGATCGCTGTTAAAAGGACAATTACAAACAG
GAATCGAATGCAACCGGCGCAGGAACACTGCCAGCGCATCAACAATATTTTCACCTGAATCAGGATATTC
TTCTAATACCTGGAATGCTGTTTTCCCGGGGATCGCAGTGGTGAGTAACCATGCATCATCAGGAGTACGG
ATAAAATGCTTGATGGTCGGAAGAGGCATAAATTCCGTCAGCCAGTTTAGTCTGACCATCTCATCTGTAA
CATCATTGGCAACGCTACCTTTGCCATGTTTCAGAAACAACTCTGGCGCATCGGGCTTCCCATACAATCG
ATAGATTGTCGCACCTGATTGCCCGACATTATCGCGAGCCCATTTATACCCATATAAATCAGCATCCATG
TTGGAATTTAATCGCGGCCTAGAGCAAGACGTTTCCCGTTGAATATGGCTCATAACACCCCTTGTATTAC
TGTTTATGTAAGCAGACAGTTTTATTGTTCATGACCAAAATCCCTTAACGTGAGTTTTCGTTCCACTGAG
CGTCAGACCCCGTAGAAAAGATCAAAGGATCTTCTTGAGATCCTTTTTTTCTGCGCGTAATCTGCTGCTT
GCAAACAAAAAAACCACCGCTACCAGCGGTGGTTTGTTTGCCGGATCAAGAGCTACCAACTCTTTTTCCG
AAGGTAACTGGCTTCAGCAGAGCGCAGATACCAAATACTGTCCTTCTAGTGTAGCCGTAGTTAGGCCACC
ACTTCAAGAACTCTGTAGCACCGCCTACATACCTCGCTCTGCTAATCCTGTTACCAGTGGCTGCTGCCAG
TGGCGATAAGTCGTGTCTTACCGGGTTGGACTCAAGACGATAGTTACCGGATAAGGCGCAGCGGTCGGGC
TGAACGGGGGGTTCGTGCACACAGCCCAGCTTGGAGCGAACGACCTACACCGAACTGAGATACCTACAGC
GTGAGCTATGAGAAAGCGCCACGCTTCCCGAAGGGAGAAAGGCGGACAGGTATCCGGTAAGCGGCAGGGT
CGGAACAGGAGAGCGCACGAGGGAGCTTCCAGGGGGAAACGCCTGGTATCTTTATAGTCCTGTCGGGTTT
CGCCACCTCTGACTTGAGCGTCGATTTTTGTGATGCTCGTCAGGGGGGCGGAGCCTATGGAAAAACGCCA
GCAACGCGGCCTTTTTACGGTTCCTGGCCTTTTGCTGGCCTTTTGCTCACATGTTCTTTCCTGCGTTATC
CCCTGATTCTGTGGATAACCGTATTACCGCCTTTGAGTGAGCTGATACCGCTCGCCGCAGCCGAACGACC
GAGCGCAGCGAGTCAGTGAGCGAGGAAGCGGAAGAGCGCCTGATGCGGTATTTTCTCCTTACGCATCTGT
GCGGTATTTCACACCGCAATGGTGCACTCTCAGTACAATCTGCTCTGATGCCGCATAGTTAAGCCAGTAT
ACACTCCGCTATCGCTACGTGACTGGGTCATGGCTGCGCCCCGACACCCGCCAACACCCGCTGACGCGCC
CTGACGGGCTTGTCTGCTCCCGGCATCCGCTTACAGACAAGCTGTGACCGTCTCCGGGAGCTGCATGTGT
CAGAGGTTTTCACCGTCATCACCGAAACGCGCGAGGCAGCTGCGGTAAAGCTCATCAGCGTGGTCGTGAA
GCGATTCACAGATGTCTGCCTGTTCATCCGCGTCCAGCTCGTTGAGTTTCTCCAGAAGCGTTAATGTCTG
GCTTCTGATAAAGCGGGCCATGTTAAGGGCGGTTTTTTCCTGTTTGGTCACTGATGCCTCCGTGTAAGGG
GGATTTCTGTTCATGGGGGTAATGATACCGATGAAACGAGAGAGGATGCTCACGATACGGGTTACTGATG
ATGAACATGCCCGGTTACTGGAACGTTGTGAGGGTAAACAACTGGCGGTATGGATGCGGCGGGACCAGAG
AAAAATCACTCAGGGTCAATGCCAGCGCTTCGTTAATACAGATGTAGGTGTTCCACAGGGTAGCCAGCAG
CATCCTGCGATGCAGATCCGGAACATAATGGTGCAGGGCGCTGACTTCCGCGTTTCCAGACTTTACGAAA
CACGGAAACCGAAGACCATTCATGTTGTTGCTCAGGTCGCAGACGTTTTGCAGCAGCAGTCGCTTCACGT
TCGCTCGCGTATCGGTGATTCATTCTGCTAACCAGTAAGGCAACCCCGCCAGCCTAGCCGGGTCCTCAAC
GACAGGAGCACGATCATGCGCACCCGTGGGGCCGCCATGCCGGCGATAATGGCCTGCTTCTCGCCGAAAC
GTTTGGTGGCGGGACCAGTGACGAAGGCTTGAGCGAGGGCGTGCAAGATTCCGAATACCGCAAGCGACAG
GCCGATCATCGTCGCGCTCCAGCGAAAGCGGTCCTCGCCGAAAATGACCCAGAGCGCTGCCGGCACCTGT
CCTACGAGTTGCATGATAAAGAAGACAGTCATAAGTGCGGCGACGATAGTCATGCCCCGCGCCCACCGGA
AGGAGCTGACTGGGTTGAAGGCTCTCAAGGGCATCGGTCGAGATCCCGGTGCCTAATGAGTGAGCTAACT
TACATTAATTGCGTTGCGCTCACTGCCCGCTTTCCAGTCGGGAAACCTGTCGTGCCAGCTGCATTAATGA
ATCGGCCAACGCGCGGGGAGAGGCGGTTTGCGTATTGGGCGCCAGGGTGGTTTTTCTTTTCACCAGTGAG
ACGGGCAACAGCTGATTGCCCTTCACCGCCTGGCCCTGAGAGAGTTGCAGCAAGCGGTCCACGCTGGTTT
GCCCCAGCAGGCGAAAATCCTGTTTGATGGTGGTTAACGGCGGGATATAACATGAGCTGTCTTCGGTATC
GTCGTATCCCACTACCGAGATATCCGCACCAACGCGCAGCCCGGACTCGGTAATGGCGCGCATTGCGCCC
AGCGCCATCTGATCGTTGGCAACCAGCATCGCAGTGGGAACGATGCCCTCATTCAGCATTTGCATGGTTT
GTTGAAAACCGGACATGGCACTCCAGTCGCCTTCCCGTTCCGCTATCGGCTGAATTTGATTGCGAGTGAG
ATATTTATGCCAGCCAGCCAGACGCAGACGCGCCGAGACAGAACTTAATGGGCCCGCTAACAGCGCGATT
TGCTGGTGACCCAATGCGACCAGATGCTCCACGCCCAGTCGCGTACCGTCTTCATGGGAGAAAATAATAC
TGTTGATGGGTGTCTGGTCAGAGACATCAAGAAATAACGCCGGAACATTAGTGCAGGCAGCTTCCACAGC
AATGGCATCCTGGTCATCCAGCGGATAGTTAATGATCAGCCCACTGACGCGTTGCGCGAGAAGATTGTGC
ACCGCCGCTTTACAGGCTTCGACGCCGCTTCGTTCTACCATCGACACCACCACGCTGGCACCCAGTTGAT
CGGCGCGAGATTTAATCGCCGCGACAATTTGCGACGGCGCGTGCAGGGCCAGACTGGAGGTGGCAACGCC
AATCAGCAACGACTGTTTGCCCGCCAGTTGTTGTGCCACGCGGTTGGGAATGTAATTCAGCTCCGCCATC
GCCGCTTCCACTTTTTCCCGCGTTTTCGCAGAAACGTGGCTGGCCTGGTTCACCACGCGGGAAACGGTCT
GATAAGAGACACCGGCATACTCTGCGACATCGTATAACGTTACTGGTTTCACATTCACCACCCTGAATTG
ACTCTCTTCCGGGCGCTATCATGCCATACCGCGAAAGGTTTTGCGCCATTCGATGGTGTCCGGGATCTCG
ACGCTCTCCCTTATGCGACTCCTGCATTAGGAAGCAGCCCAGTAGTAGGTTGAGGCCGTTGAGCACCGCC
GCCGCAAGGAATGGTGCATGCAAGGAGATGGCGCCCAACAGTCCCCCGGCCACGGGGCCTGCCACCATAC
CCACGCCGAAACAAGCGCTCATGAGCCCGAAGTGGCGAGCCCGATCTTCCCCATCGGTGATGTCGGCGAT
ATAGGCGCCAGCAACCGCACCTGTGGCGCCGGTGATGCCGGCCACGATGCGTCCGGCGTAGAGGATCGAG
ATCTCGATCCCGCGAAAT
Features (pLannotate 1.2.2; 21 found; start..end, strand, type, name):
      1..19      +  promoter       T7 promoter: promoter for bacteriophage T7 RNA polymerase
     20..44      +  protein_bind   lac operator: The lac repressor binds to the lac operator to inhibit transcription in E. coli. This inhibition can be relieved by adding lactose or isopropyl-β-D-thiogalactopyranoside (IPTG). lac repressor encoded by lacI
     59..81      +  RBS            RBS: efficient ribosome binding site from bacteriophage T7 gene 10 (Olins and Rangwala, 1989)
    100..116     +  CDS            capTEV™ (fragment): composite tag for in vivo biotinylation, TEV protease cleavage, and 6xHis tagging
    127..144     +  CDS            thrombin site: thrombin recognition and cleavage site
    148..912     +  CDS            ETFB: ETFB_HUMAN - Experimental evidence at protein level: Swiss-Prot protein existence level 1. Heterodimeric electron transfer flavoprotein that accepts electrons from several mitochondrial dehydrogenases, including acyl-CoA dehydrogenases, glutaryl-CoA and sarcosine dehydrogenase (PubMed:25416781, PubMed:15159392, PubMed:15975918). It transfers the electrons to the main mitochondrial respiratory chain via ETF- ubiquinone oxidoreductase (Probable). Required for normal mitochondrial fatty acid oxidation and normal amino acid metabolism (PubMed:12815589, PubMed:7912128). ETFB binds an AMP molecule t
    936..953     +  CDS            9xHis (fragment): 9xHis affinity tag
    963..1012    +  CDS            SET1 (fragment): solubility-enhancement tag derived from T7 phage gene 10B
   1020..1067    +  terminator     T7 terminator: transcription terminator for bacteriophage T7 RNA polymerase
   1104..1532    +  rep_origin     f1 ori (sequence partly withheld): f1 bacteriophage origin of replication; arrow indicates direction of (+) strand synthesis
   1585..1642    +  promoter       AmpR promoter (fragment): bla
   1651..2466    -  CDS            KanR: aminoglycoside phosphotransferase; aph(3')-Ia; confers resistance to kanamycin in bacteria or G418 (Geneticin®) in eukaryotes
   2588..3176    +  rep_origin     ori: high-copy-number ColE1/pMB1/pBR322/pUC origin of replication
   3362..3501    -  misc_feature   bom: basis of mobility region from pBR322
   3603..3794    -  CDS            rop: Rop protein, which maintains plasmids at low copy number; rop
   3811..4191    +  CDS            YPB1_ECOLX: Protein predicted: Swiss-Prot protein existence level 4. From Escherichia coli.
   4263..4554    -  CDS            TcR (fragment): tetracycline efflux protein; tet; confers resistance to tetracycline
   4569..4590    -  protein_bind   CAP binding site: CAP binding activates transcription in the presence of cAMP. E. coli catabolite activator protein
   4603..5685    -  CDS            lacI: lac repressor; lacI; The lac repressor binds to the lac operator to inhibit transcription in E. coli. This inhibition can be relieved by adding lactose or isopropyl-β-D-thiogalactopyranoside (IPTG).
   5686..5763    -  promoter       lacI promoter: lacI
   5771..6050    -  CDS            TcR (fragment): tetracycline efflux protein; tet; confers resistance to tetracycline
