[The description below was written by a language model from this plasmid's Addgene catalogue record and pLannotate feature annotations shown in this document.]
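Description:
pF709-pET28a-Hs-FL-ETFbeta-NHis wt is a bacterial expression plasmid of about 6.1 kb, built on the pET28a backbone for producing recombinant wild-type human ETFbeta, the beta subunit of electron transfer flavoprotein encoded by ETFB. It is selected with kanamycin through an aminoglycoside phosphotransferase (KanR) gene. Replication relies on a ColE1/pBR322-type origin accompanied by the rop gene and bom region, consistent with the low copy number listed in the record. An f1 origin is also present. Short annotated matches to tetracycline resistance sequence and the AmpR promoter are partial fragments only, and nothing in the record indicates they function as markers.

The full-length ETFB coding sequence (768 bp insert) sits between the NdeI and HindIII sites, in frame with the backbone-encoded N-terminal 6xHis tag and a thrombin cleavage site, so the tag can be used for metal-affinity purification and, in principle, removed by protease. Transcription is driven by a T7 promoter with an adjacent lac operator, followed by the T7 gene 10 ribosome binding site and ending at the T7 terminator. The plasmid-borne lacI gene supplies repressor, so expression is held off until induction with IPTG in a host that provides T7 RNA polymerase. A His-tag-like sequence is annotated downstream of the insert, matching the vector's optional C-terminal tag. The record describes only an N-terminal tag, which suggests the downstream sequence is not translated, though this is not explicitly stated.

The associated publication concerns lysine methylation of ETFbeta by the mitochondrial methyltransferase METTL20. This suggests the purified protein served as a substrate or in related biochemical assays.
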