Addgene plasmid #85110: pF709-pET28a-Hs-FL-ETFbeta-NHis wt
Purpose: expression of recombinant human full-length ETFbeta wt with N-terminal 6xHis-tag
Depositing lab: Pal Falnes. Depositing organization: University of Oslo. Publication: Human METTL20 is a mitochondrial lysine methyltransferase that targets the beta subunit of electron transfer flavoprotein (ETFbeta) and modulates its activity. Malecki J, Ho AY, Moen A, Dahl HA, Falnes PO. J Biol Chem. 2015 Jan 2;290(1):423-34. doi: 10.1074/jbc.M114.614115. Epub 2014 Nov 21. PubMed 25416781.
Backbone
  Vector backbone: pET28a
  Vector type: Bacterial Expression
Growth in bacteria
  Bacterial resistance: Kanamycin, 50 μg/mL
  Growth temperature: 37°C
  Growth strain: DH5alpha
  Copy number: Low Copy
Gene/Insert
  Gene/Insert name: human full-length ETFbeta
  Species: H. sapiens (human)
  Insert size (bp): 768
  Entrez Gene: ETFB (a.k.a. FP585, MADD)
  Promoter: T7
  Tag / fusion protein: 6xHis (N terminal on backbone)
  Cloning method: Restriction Enzyme; 5′ cloning site NdeI (not destroyed); 3′ cloning site HindIII (not destroyed)
  Sequencing primers: 5′ ATGCGTCCGGCGTAGAGG; 3′ TAGAGGCCCCAAGGGGTTATGCTAG
Terms and licenses: Academic/Nonprofit Terms; Industry Terms: Not Available to Industry
Depositor comments: Homo sapiens wt ETF beta, full-length, cloned into NdeI-HindIII sites of pET28a, contains a N-terminal His-tag
How to cite: pF709-pET28a-Hs-FL-ETFbeta-NHis wt was a gift from Pal Falnes (Addgene plasmid # 85110 ; http://n2t.net/addgene:85110 ; RRID:Addgene_85110)
